>Addgene plasmid #54737 | sfGFP-N1 | addgene full sequence | sequence record 204492 | Addgene NGS Result
CGTTACATAACTTACGGTAAATGGCCCGCCTGGCTGACCGCCCAACGACCCCCGCCCATTGACGTCAATA
ATGACGTATGTTCCCATAGTAACGCCAATAGGGACTTTCCATTGACGTCAATGGGTGGAGTATTTACGGT
AAACTGCCCACTTGGCAGTACATCAAGTGTATCATATGCCAAGTACGCCCCCTATTGACGTCAATGACGG
TAAATGGCCCGCCTGGCATTATGCCCAGTACATGACCTTATGGGACTTTCCTACTTGGCAGTACATCTAC
GTATTAGTCATCGCTATTACCATGGTGATGCGGTTTTGGCAGTACATCAATGGGCGTGGATAGCGGTTTG
ACTCACGGGGATTTCCAAGTCTCCACCCCATTGACGTCAATGGGAGTTTGTTTTGGCACCAAAATCAACG
GGACTTTCCAAAATGTCGTAACAACTCCGCCCCATTGACGCAAATGGGCGGTAGGCGTGTACGGTGGGAG
GTCTATATAAGCAGAGCTGGTTTAGTGAACCGTCAGATCCGCTAGCGCTACCGGACTCAGATCTCGAGCT
CAAGCTTCGAATTCTGCAGTCGACGGTACCGCGGGCCCGGGATCCACCGGTCGCCACCATGGTGAGCAAG
GGCGAGGAGCTGTTCACCGGGGTGGTGCCCATCCTGGTCGAGCTGGACGGCGACGTAAACGGCCACAAGT
TCAGCGTGCGCGGCGAGGGCGAGGGCGATGCCACCAACGGCAAGCTGACCCTGAAGTTCATCTGCACCAC
CGGCAAGCTGCCCGTGCCCTGGCCCACCCTCGTGACCACCCTGACCTACGGCGTGCAGTGCTTCAGCCGC
TACCCCGACCACATGAAGCGCCACGACTTCTTCAAGTCCGCCATGCCCGAAGGCTACGTCCAGGAGCGCA
CCATCAGCTTCAAGGACGACGGCACCTACAAGACCCGCGCCGAGGTGAAGTTCGAGGGCGACACCCTGGT
GAACCGCATCGAGCTGAAGGGCATCGACTTCAAGGAGGACGGCAACATCCTGGGGCACAAGCTGGAGTAC
AACTTCAACAGCCACAACGTCTATATCACCGCCGACAAGCAGAAGAACGGCATCAAGGCCAACTTCAAGA
TCCGCCACAACGTGGAGGACGGCAGCGTGCAGCTCGCCGACCACTACCAGCAGAACACCCCCATCGGCGA
CGGCCCCGTGCTGCTGCCCGACAACCACTACCTGAGCACCCAGTCCGTGCTGAGCAAAGACCCCAACGAG
AAGCGCGATCACATGGTCCTGCTGGAGTTCGTGACCGCCGCCGGGATCACTCACGGCATGGACGAGCTGT
ACAAGTAAGCGGCCGCGACTCTAGATCATAATCAGCCATACCACATTTGTAGAGGTTTTACTTGCTTTAA
AAAACCTCCCACACCTCCCCCTGAACCTGAAACATAAAATGAATGCAATTGTTGTTGTTAACTTGTTTAT
TGCAGCTTATAATGGTTACAAATAAAGCAATAGCATCACAAATTTCACAAATAAAGCATTTTTTTCACTG
CATTCTAGTTGTGGTTTGTCCAAACTCATCAATGTATCTTAAGGCGTAAATTGTAAGCGTTAATATTTTG
TTAAAATTCGCGTTAAATTTTTGTTAAATCAGCTCATTTTTTAACCAATAGGCCGAAATCGGCAAAATCC
CTTATAAATCAAAAGAATAGACCGAGATAGGGT
[37 nt withheld, positions 1714-1750]
AAAGAACGTGGACTCCAACGTCAAAGG
[49 nt withheld, positions 1778-1826]
T
[91 nt withheld, positions 1828-1918]
G
[124 nt withheld, positions 1920-2043]
CAGGTGGCACTTTTCGGGGAAATGTGCGCGGAACCCCTATTTGTTTATTTTTCTAAATACATTCAAATAT
GTATCCGCTCATGAGACAATAACCCTGATAAATGCTTCAATAATATTGAAAAAGGAAGAGTCCTGAGGCG
GAAAGAACCAGCTGTGGAATGTGTGTCAGTTAGGGTGTGGAAAGTCCCCAGGCTCCCCAGCAGGCAGAAG
TATGCAAAGCATGCATCTCAATTAGTCAGCAACCAGGTGTGGAAAGTCCCCAGGCTCCCCAGCAGGCAGA
AGTATGCAAAGCATGCATCTCAATTAGTCAGCAACCATAGTCCCGCCCCTAACTCCGCCCATCCCGCCCC
TAACTCCGCCCAGTTCCGCCCATTCTCCGCCCCATGGCTGACTAATTTTTTTTATTTATGCAGAGGCCGA
GGCCGCCTCGGCCTCTGAGCTATTCCAGAAGTAGTGAGGAGGCTTTTTTGGAGGCCTAGGCTTTTGCAAA
GATCGATCAAGAGACAGGATGAGGATCGTTTCGCATGATTGAACAAGATGGATTGCACGCAGGTTCTCCG
GCCGCTTGGGTGGAGAGGCTATTCGGCTATGACTGGGCACAACAGACAATCGGCTGCTCTGATGCCGCCG
TGTTCCGGCTGTCAGCGCAGGGGCGCCCGGTTCTTTTTGTCAAGACCGACCTGTCCGGTGCCCTGAATGA
ACTGCAAGACGAGGCAGCGCGGCTATCGTGGCTGGCCACGACGGGCGTTCCTTGCGCAGCTGTGCTCGAC
GTTGTCACTGAAGCGGGAAGGGACTGGCTGCTATTGGGCGAAGTGCCGGGGCAGGATCTCCTGTCATCTC
ACCTTGCTCCTGCCGAGAAAGTATCCATCATGGCTGATGCAATGCGGCGGCTGCATACGCTTGATCCGGC
TACCTGCCCATTCGACCACCAAGCGAAACATCGCATCGAGCGAGCACGTACTCGGATGGAAGCCGGTCTT
GTCGATCAGGATGATCTGGACGAAGAGCATCAGGGGCTCGCGCCAGCCGAACTGTTCGCCAGGCTCAAGG
CGAGCATGCCCGACGGCGAGGATCTCGTCGTGACCCATGGCGATGCCTGCTTGCCGAATATCATGGTGGA
AAATGGCCGCTTTTCTGGATTCATCGACTGTGGCCGGCTGGGTGTGGCGGACCGCTATCAGGACATAGCG
TTGGCTACCCGTGATATTGCTGAAGAGCTTGGCGGCGAATGGGCTGACCGCTTCCTCGTGCTTTACGGTA
TCGCCGCTCCCGATTCGCAGCGCATCGCCTTCTATCGCCTTCTTGACGAGTTCTTCTGAGCGGGACTCTG
GGGTTCGAAATGACCGACCAAGCGACGCCCAACCTGCCATCACGAGATTTCGATTCCACCGCCGCCTTCT
ATGAAAGGTTGGGCTTCGGAATCGTTTTCCGGGACGCCGGCTGGATGATCCTCCAGCGCGGGGATCTCAT
GCTGGAGTTCTTCGCCCACCCTAGGGGGAGGCTAACTGAAACACGGAAGGAGACAATACCGGAAGGAACC
CGCGCTATGACGGCAATAAAAAGACAGAATAAAACGCACGGTGTTGGGTCGTTTGTTCATAAACGCGGGG
TTCGGTCCCAGGGCTGGCACTCTGTCGATACCCCACCGAGACCCCATTGGGGCCAATACGCCCGCGTTTC
TTCCTTTTCCCCACCCCACCCCCCAAGTTCGGGTGAAGGCCCAGGGCTCGCAGCCAACGTCGGGGCGGCA
GGCCCTGCCATAGCCTCAGGTTACTCATATATACTTTAGATTGATTTAAAACTTCATTTTTAATTTAAAA
GGATCTAGGTGAAGATCCTTTTTGATAATCTCATGACCAAAATCCCTTAACGTGAGTTTTCGTTCCACTG
AGCGTCAGACCCCGTAGAAAAGATCAAAGGATCTTCTTGAGATCCTTTTTTTCTGCGCGTAATCTGCTGC
TTGCAAACAAAAAAACCACCGCTACCAGCGGTGGTTTGTTTGCCGGATCAAGAGCTACCAACTCTTTTTC
CGAAGGTAACTGGCTTCAGCAGAGCGCAGATACCAAATACTGTTCTTCTAGTGTAGCCGTAGTTAGGCCA
CCACTTCAAGAACTCTGTAGCACCGCCTACATACCTCGCTCTGCTAATCCTGTTACCAGTGGCTGCTGCC
AGTGGCGATAAGTCGTGTCTTACCGGGTTGGACTCAAGACGATAGTTACCGGATAAGGCGCAGCGGTCGG
GCTGAACGGGGGGTTCGTGCACACAGCCCAGCTTGGAGCGAACGACCTACACCGAACTGAGATACCTACA
GCGTGAGCTATGAGAAAGCGCCACGCTTCCCGAAGGGAGAAAGGCGGACAGGTATCCGGTAAGCGGCAGG
GTCGGAACAGGAGAGCGCACGAGGGAGCTTCCAGGGGGAAACGCCTGGTATCTTTATAGTCCTGTCGGGT
TTCGCCACCTCTGACTTGAGCGTCGATTTTTGTGATGCTCGTCAGGGGGGCGGAGCCTATGGAAAAACGC
CAGCAACGCGGCCTTTTTACGGTTCCTGGCCTTTTGCTGGCCTTTTGCTCACATGTTCTTTCCTGCGTTA
TCCCCTGATTCTGTGGATAACCGTATTACCGCCATGCATTAGTTATTAATAGTAATCAATTACGGGGTCA
TTAGTTCATAGCCCATATATGGAGTTCCG
Features (pLannotate 1.2.2; 15 found; start..end, strand, type, name):
      1..304     +  enhancer       CMV enhancer: human cytomegalovirus immediate early enhancer
    305..508     +  promoter       CMV promoter: human cytomegalovirus (CMV) immediate early promoter
    531..611     +  misc_feature   MCS: multiple cloning site
    619..1338    +  CDS            superfolder GFP: GFP variant that folds robustly even when fused to poorly folded proteins (Pédelacq et al., 2006) mammalian codon-optimized
   1354..1437    +  CDS            large T antigen (fragment): large T antigen from SV40 (simian virus 40)
   1460..1581    +  polyA_signal   SV40 poly(A) signal: SV40 polyadenylation signal
   1615..2043    -  rep_origin     f1 ori (sequence partly withheld): f1 bacteriophage origin of replication; arrow indicates direction of (+) strand synthesis
   2070..2174    +  promoter       AmpR promoter: bla
   2176..2533    +  promoter       SV40 promoter: SV40 enhancer and early promoter
   2568..3362    +  CDS            NeoR/KanR: aminoglycoside phosphotransferase from Tn5; aph(3')-II (or nptII); confers resistance to neomycin, kanamycin, and G418 (Geneticin®)
   3383..3535    +  CDS            ble (fragment): BLE_KLEPN - Experimental evidence at protein level: Swiss-Prot protein existence level 1. Binding protein with a strong affinity to the bleomycin family of antibiotics. Binds to CL990; an antimitotic-antibiotic compound. From Klebsiella pneumoniae.
   3594..3641    +  polyA_signal   HSV TK poly(A) signal: herpes simplex virus thymidine kinase polyadenylation signal (Cole and Stacy, 1985)
   3732..3748    -  polyA_signal   bGH poly(A) signal (fragment): bovine growth hormone polyadenylation signal
   3970..4558    +  rep_origin     ori: high-copy-number ColE1/pMB1/pBR322/pUC origin of replication
   4673..4732    +  enhancer       CMV enhancer (fragment): human cytomegalovirus immediate early enhancer
