[The description below was written by a language model from this plasmid's Addgene catalogue record and pLannotate feature annotations shown in this document.]
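Description:
sfGFP-N1 is an empty mammalian expression backbone of the Clontech "N1" type, designed for making fusions in which a protein of interest is placed upstream of superfolder GFP, so that the fluorescent protein sits at the C terminus of the fusion. No insert is present. The catalogue lists the backbone at about 4.75 kb, and the sequenced record is 4,732 nt. The expression cassette consists of the human cytomegalovirus immediate early enhancer and promoter, a multiple cloning site, a mammalian codon-optimized superfolder GFP coding sequence, and an SV40 polyadenylation signal. A gene cloned in frame into the MCS without a stop codon is therefore expressed as a sfGFP-tagged protein. The depositor describes the fluorophore as EGFP carrying a set of additional point substitutions. These yield a variant that folds robustly even when fused to poorly folding partners, with recorded excitation at 485 nm and emission at 507 nm.

Propagation in E. coli relies on a high-copy ColE1/pUC-type origin and kanamycin selection. A single Tn5 aminoglycoside phosphotransferase gene (NeoR/KanR) serves both hosts. A bacterial bla-type promoter drives it in E. coli, while the adjacent SV40 enhancer/early promoter and an HSV TK polyadenylation signal allow G418 selection of stably transfected mammalian cells. An f1 origin is also present, which permits single-stranded DNA production. The short large T antigen, ble and bGH poly(A) fragments in the annotation are small partial matches rather than functional elements, and the CMV enhancer fragment at the end of the record is simply that enhancer continuing across the circular junction. The vector is typically used to build fluorescent fusion proteins for localization and live-cell imaging in mammalian cells.
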