Addgene plasmid #54737: sfGFP-N1
Purpose: (Empty Backbone) Localization: N1 Cloning Vector, Excitation: 485, Emission: 507
Depositing lab: Michael Davidson & Geoffrey Waldo. Depositing organization: Florida State University, Tallahassee. Publication: Engineering and characterization of a superfolder green fluorescent protein. Pédelacq JD, Cabantous S, Tran T, Terwilliger TC, Waldo GS. Nat Biotechnol. 2006 Jan;24(1):79-88. doi: 10.1038/nbt1172 PubMed 16369541.
Backbone
  Vector backbone: sfGFP-N1
  Backbone size (bp): 4750
  Vector type: Mammalian Expression
  Selectable markers: Neomycin (select with G418)
  Tag / fusion protein: sfGFP (C terminal on backbone)
Growth in bacteria
  Bacterial resistance: Kanamycin, 50 μg/mL
  Growth temperature: 37°C
  Growth strain: DH5alpha
  Copy number: High Copy
Gene/Insert
  Gene/Insert name: None
  Tag / fusion protein: sfGFP (C terminal on backbone)
Resource information
  A portion of this plasmid was derived from a plasmid made by: G.S. Waldo; PMID 16369541
Terms and licenses: Academic/Nonprofit Terms; Industry Terms
Depositor comments: Clontech EGFP + S30R-Y39N-Q804-F99S-N105T-Y145F-M153T-V163A-I171V-A206V-L231H. Excitation = 485; Emission = 507
How to cite: sfGFP-N1 was a gift from Michael Davidson & Geoffrey Waldo (Addgene plasmid # 54737 ; http://n2t.net/addgene:54737 ; RRID:Addgene_54737)
