>Addgene plasmid #54737 | sfGFP-N1 | depositor partial sequence | sequence record 85134 | insert sequence
GGCACCAAAATCAACGGGACTTTCCAAAATGTCGTAACAACTCCGCCCCATTGACGCAAATGGGCGGTAG
GCGTGTACGGTGGGAGGTCTATATAAGCAGAGCTGGTTTAGTGAACCGTCAGATCCGCTAGCGCTACCGG
ACTCAGATCTCGAGCTCAAGCTTCGAATTCTGCAGTCGACGGTACCGCGGGCCCGGGATCCACCGGTCGC
CACCATGGTGAGCAAGGGCGAGGAGCTGTTCACCGGGGTGGTGCCCATCCTGGTCGAGCTGGACGGCGAC
GTAAACGGCCACAAGTTCAGCGTGCGCGGCGAGGGCGAGGGCGATGCCACCAACGGCAAGCTGACCCTGA
AGTTCATCTGCACCACCGGCAAGCTGCCCGTGCCCTGGCCCACCCTCGTGACCACCCTGACCTACGGCGT
GCAGTGCTTCAGCCGCTACCCCGACCACATGAAGCGCCACGACTTCTTCAAGTCCGCCATGCCCGAAGGC
TACGTCCAGGAGCGCACCATCAGCTTCAAGGACGACGGCACCTACAAGACCCGCGCCGAGGTGAAGTTCG
AGGGCGACACCCTGGTGAACCGCATCGAGCTGAAGGGCATCGACTTCAAGGAGGACGGCAACATCCTGGG
GCACAAGCTGGAGTACAACTTCAACAGCCACAACGTCTATATCACCGCCGACAAGCAGAAGAACGGCATC
AAGGCCAACTTCAAGATCCGCCACAACGTGGAGGACGGCAGCGTGCAGCTCGCCGACCACTACCAGCAGA
ACACCCCCATCGGCGACGGCCCCGTGCTGCTGCCCGACAACCACTACCTGAGCACCCAGTCCGTGCTGAG
CAAAGACCCCAACGAGAAGCGCGATCACATGGTCCTGCTGGAGTTCGTGACCGCCGCCGGGATCACTCAC
GGCATGGACGAGCTGTACAAGTAAGCGGCCGCGACTCTAGATCATAATCAGCCATACCACATTTGTAGAG
GTTTTACTTGCTTTAAAAA
