>Addgene plasmid #54737 | sfGFP-N1 | addgene partial sequence | sequence record 90952 | CMV-F 5'-CGCAAATGGGCGGTAGGCGTG-3'
AGTGAACCGTCAGATCCGCTAGCGCTACCGGACTCAGATCTCGAGCTCAAGCTTCGAATTCTGCAGTCGA
CGGTACCGCGGGCCCGGGATCCACCGGTCGCCACCATGGTGAGCAAGGGCGAGGAGCTGTTCACCGGGGT
GGTGCCCATCCTGGTCGAGCTGGACGGCGACGTAAACGGCCACAAGTTCAGCGTGCGCGGCGAGGGCGAG
GGCGATGCCACCAACGGCAAGCTGACCCTGAAGTTCATCTGCACCACCGGCAAGCTGCCCGTGCCCTGGC
CCACCCTCGTGACCACCCTGACCTACGGCGTGCAGTGCTTCAGCCGCTACCCCGACCACATGAAGCGCCA
CGACTTCTTCAAGTCCGCCATGCCCGAAGGCTACGTCCAGGAGCGCACCATCAGCTTCAAGGACGACGGC
ACCTACAAGACCCGCGCCGAGGTGAAGTTCGAGGGCGACACCCTGGTGAACCGCATCGAGCTGAAGGGCA
TCGACTTCAAGGAGGACGGCAACATCCTGGGGCACAAGCTGGAGTACAACTTCAACAGCCACAACGTCTA
TATCACCGCCGACAAGCAGAAGAACGGCATCAAGGCCAACTTCAAGATCCGCCACAACGTGGAGGACGGC
AGCGTGCAGCTCGCCGACCACTACCAGCAGAACACCCCCATCGGCGACGGCCCCGTGCTGCTGCCCGACA
ACCACTACCTGAGCACCCAGTCCGTGCTGAGCAAA
